Addgene plasmid #32977: pLVX-TIGHT-CYCLINF-Tet-OFF
Depositing lab: Michele Pagano. Depositing organization: NYU Grossman School of Medicine.
Backbone
  Vector backbone: pLVX-Tight-Puro
  Backbone manufacturer: Clontech
  Backbone size w/o insert (bp): 7791
  Vector type: Mammalian Expression, Lentiviral
  Selectable markers: Puromycin
Growth in bacteria
  Bacterial resistance: Ampicillin, 100 μg/mL
  Growth temperature: 37°C
  Growth strain: Stbl3
  Copy number: Unknown
Gene/Insert
  Gene/Insert name: CYCLIN F
  Species: H. sapiens (human)
  Entrez Gene: CCNF (a.k.a. FBX1, FBXO1, FTDALS5)
  Promoter: P-TIGHT
  Tag / fusion protein: mCherry (N terminal on insert); Flag (N terminal on insert)
  Cloning method: Restriction Enzyme; 5′ cloning site None (unknown if destroyed); 3′ cloning site None (unknown if destroyed)
  Sequencing primers: 5′ LNCX_primer
Terms and licenses: Academic/Nonprofit Terms; Industry Terms: Not Available to Industry
Depositor comments: Backbone vector, pLVX-Tight-Puro map is attached.
How to cite: pLVX-TIGHT-CYCLINF-Tet-OFF was a gift from Michele Pagano (Addgene plasmid # 32977 ; http://n2t.net/addgene:32977 ; RRID:Addgene_32977)
