[The description below was written by a language model from this plasmid's Addgene catalogue record.]
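Description:
pLVX-TIGHT-CYCLINF-Tet-OFF is a lentiviral mammalian expression plasmid built on the commercial pLVX-Tight-Puro backbone (about 7.8 kb without insert). It is propagated in bacteria under ampicillin selection, with a recombination-deficient strain recorded as the growth host, as is common for vectors carrying repeated lentiviral LTR sequences. Transduced or transfected mammalian cells are selected with puromycin. No feature table accompanies the record, so details such as the bacterial origin, the exact lentiviral elements and the promoter driving the puromycin marker are not stated here.

The payload is human cyclin F (CCNF, also known as FBXO1), an F-box protein that serves as the substrate-recognition subunit of an SCF ubiquitin ligase. It is fused at its N terminus to both mCherry and a Flag epitope; the relative order of the two tags is not given, and the restriction sites used for cloning are not recorded. Expression is driven by P-TIGHT, a tetracycline-responsive promoter consisting of tet operator repeats joined to a minimal promoter, which has low basal activity and fires only when a tetracycline-controlled transactivator is bound. The transactivator is not listed as part of this plasmid, so it would normally be supplied from a separate construct. The name indicates intended use in a Tet-Off configuration, in which expression is on in the absence of doxycycline and shut off when the drug is added.

The construct is suited to generating stable cell lines with regulatable cyclin F expression, where the mCherry fusion allows fluorescence monitoring of protein level and localisation, and the Flag tag supports immunodetection or affinity purification.
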