>Addgene plasmid #32977 | pLVX-TIGHT-CYCLINF-Tet-OFF | addgene partial sequence | sequence record 39876 | LNCX 5'-AGCTCGTTTAGTGAACCGTCAGATC-3'
CAAGGGCGAGGAGGATAACATGGCCATCATCAAGGAGTTCATGCGCTTCAAGGTGCACATGGAGGGCTCC
GTGAACGGCCACGAGTTCGAGATCGAGGGCGAGGGCGAGGGCCGCCCCTACGAGGGCACCCAGACCGCCA
AGCTGAAGGTGACCAAGGGTGGCCCCCTGCCCTTCGCCTGGGACATCCTGTCCCCTCAGTTCATGTACGG
CTCCAAGGCCTACGTGAAGCACCCCGCCGACATCCCCGACTACTTGAAGCTGTCCTTCCCCGAGGGCTTC
AAGTGGGAGCGCGTGATGAACTTCGAGGACGGCGGCGTGGTGACCGTGACCCAGGACTCCTCCCTGCAGG
ACGGCGAGTTCATCTACAAGGTGAAGCTGCGCGGCACCAACTTCCCCTCCGACGGCCCCGTAATGCAGAA
GAAGACCATGGGCTGGGAGGCCTCCTCCGAGCGGATGTACCCCGAGGACGGCGCCCTGAAGGGCGAGATC
AAGCAGAGGCTGAAGCTGAAGGACGGCGGCCACTACGACGCTGAGGTCAAGACCACCTACAAGGCCAAGA
AGCCCGTGCAGCTGCCCGGCGCCTACAACGTCAACATCAAGTTGGACATCACCTCCCACAACGAGGACTA
CACCATCGTGGAACAGTACGAACGC
