>Addgene plasmid #32977 | pLVX-TIGHT-CYCLINF-Tet-OFF | addgene partial sequence | sequence record 42690 | mCherry-F 5'-ccccgtaatgcagaagaaga-3'
TACCCCGAGGACGGCGCCCTGAAGGGCGAGATCAAGCAGAGGCTGAAGCTGAAGGACGGCGGCCACTACG
ACGCTGAGGTCAAGACCACCTACAAGGCCAAGAAGCCCGTGCAGCTGCCCGGCGCCTACAACGTCAACAT
CAAGTTGGACATCACCTCCCACAACGAGGACTACACCATCGTGGAACAGTACGAACGCGCCGAGGGCCGC
CACTCCACCGGCGGCATGGACGAGCTGTACAAGGACTACAAAGACGATGACGACAAGAGATCCATGGGGA
GCGGCGGCGTGGTCCACTGTAGGTGTGCCAAGTGTTTCTGTTATCCTACAAAGCGAAGAATAAGGAGGAG
GCCCCGAAACCTGACCATCTTGAGTCTCCCCGAAGATGTGCTCTTTCACATCCTGAAATGGCTTTCTGTA
GAGGACATCCTGGCCGTCCGAGCTGTACACTCCCAGCTGAAGGACCTGGTGGACAACCACGCCAGTGTGT
GGGCATGTGCCAGCTTCCAGGAGCTGTGGCCGTCTCCAGGGAACCTGAAGCTCTTTGAAAGGGCTGCTGA
AAAGGGGAATTTCGAAGCTGCTGTGAAGCTGGGCATAGCCTACCTCTACAATGAAGGCCTGTCTGTGTCT
GATGAGGCCCGCGCAGAAGTGAATGGCCTGAAGGCCTCTCGCTTCTTCAGTCTCGCTGAGCGGCTGAATG
TGGGTGCCGCACCTTTCATCTGGCTCTTCATCCGCCCTCCGTGGTCGGTGAGC
